Addgene plasmid #126117: pBbB14a-GFP
Purpose: Constitutive expression vector for Escherichia coli. BglBrick compatible.
Depositing lab: Nigel Scrutton. Depositing organization: University of Manchester. Publication: SelProm: A Queryable and Predictive Expression Vector Selection Tool for Escherichia coli. Jervis AJ, Carbonell P, Taylor S, Sung R, Dunstan MS, Robinson CJ, Breitling R, Takano E, Scrutton NS. ACS Synth Biol. 2019 Mar 18. doi: 10.1021/acssynbio.8b00399. PubMed 30870592.
Backbone
  Vector backbone: pBb
  Backbone size w/o insert (bp): 2663
  Vector type: Bacterial Expression, Synthetic Biology
Growth in bacteria
  Bacterial resistance: Ampicillin, 100 μg/mL
  Growth temperature: 37°C
  Growth strain: DH5alpha
  Copy number: High Copy
Gene/Insert
  Gene/Insert name: GFPuv
  Species: Synthetic
  Insert size (bp): 717
  Promoter: J23119
  Cloning method: Unknown
  Sequencing primers: 5′ GTTATTGTCTCATGAGCGGATAC
Terms and licenses: Academic/Nonprofit Terms; Industry Terms: Not Available to Industry
Depositor comments: Cloning method was In-Fusion.
How to cite: pBbB14a-GFP was a gift from Nigel Scrutton (Addgene plasmid # 126117 ; http://n2t.net/addgene:126117 ; RRID:Addgene_126117)
