[The description below was written by a language model from this plasmid's Addgene catalogue record and pLannotate feature annotations shown in this document.]
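Description:
pBbB14a-GFP is a small bacterial expression plasmid (about 3.4 kb) from the BglBrick-compatible pBb vector family, built for constitutive gene expression in Escherichia coli and used in synthetic biology work. It replicates through the pBBR1 system: the feature table shows a pBBR1 oriV (annotated as a fragment) next to the pBBR1 Rep coding sequence, which supplies the replication protein this broad-host-range origin requires. Selection is by ampicillin, conferred by a β-lactamase gene driven by its own bla promoter and followed by a lambda t0 terminator. The catalogue entry lists the plasmid as high copy.

The payload is a single reporter cassette. The synthetic constitutive promoter J23119, a part from the Registry of Standard Biological Parts, drives a 717 bp GFPuv open reading frame. The automated annotation labels this coding sequence as αGFP, an Aequorea victoria-derived fluorescent protein, which probably reflects the closest database match to the depositor's GFPuv rather than a different insert. Transcription is stopped downstream by a tandem terminator pair, rrnB T1 followed by the phage T7 early terminator T7Te, insulating the replication and resistance modules, which lie on the opposite strand. No repressor gene or inducible control element is annotated, consistent with the stated constitutive design.

The associated publication concerns an expression vector selection tool for E. coli, so the GFP reporter plausibly serves as a readout of the expression level given by this promoter and origin combination. BglBrick compatibility should allow the reporter to be replaced with a gene of interest by standardized assembly. The depositor notes that the plasmid was built by In-Fusion cloning.
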