Features (pLannotate 1.2.2; 9 found; start..end, strand, type, name):
      7..41      +  promoter       J23119 promoter: bacterial promoter (Registry of Standard Biological Parts BBa J23119)
     87..800     +  CDS            &alpha;GFP: &alpha;GFP is a basic (constitutively fluorescent) long stokes shift fluorescent protein published in 1996, derived from Aequorea victoria.
    836..907     +  terminator     rrnB T1 terminator: transcription terminator T1 from the E. coli rrnB gene
    923..950     +  terminator     T7Te terminator: phage T7 early transcription terminator
   1017..1679    -  CDS            pBBR1 Rep: replication protein for the broad-host-range plasmid pBBR1 from Bordetella bronchiseptica
   1680..2253    -  rep_origin     pBBR1 oriV (fragment): replication origin of the broad-host-range plasmid pBBR1 from Bordetella bronchiseptica; requires the pBBR1 Rep protein for replication
   2266..2360    -  terminator     lambda t0 terminator: transcription terminator from phage lambda
   2390..3250    -  CDS            AmpR: β-lactamase; bla; confers resistance to ampicillin, carbenicillin, and related antibiotics
   3251..3355    -  promoter       AmpR promoter: bla
>Addgene plasmid #126117 | pBbB14a-GFP | addgene full sequence | sequence record 247012 | Addgene NGS Result
GACGTCTTGACAGCTAGCTCAGTCCTAGGTATAATGCTAGCAGGTTTAATCGAATTCAAAAGATCTTTTA
AGAAGGAGATATACATATGAGTAAAGGAGAAGAACTTTTCACTGGAGTTGTCCCAATTCTTGTTGAATTA
GATGGTGATGTTAATGGGCACAAATTTTCTGTCAGTGGAGAGGGTGAAGGTGATGCAACATACGGAAAAC
TTACCCTTAAATTTATTTGCACTACTGGAAAACTACCTGTTCCGTGGCCAACACTTGTCACTACTTTCTC
TTATGGTGTTCAATGCTTTTCCCGTTATCCGGATCACATGAAACGGCATGACTTTTTCAAGAGTGCCATG
CCCGAAGGTTATGTACAGGAACGCACTATATCTTTCAAAGATGACGGGAACTACAAGACGCGTGCTGAAG
TCAAGTTTGAAGGTGATACCCTTGTTAATCGTATCGAGTTAAAAGGTATTGATTTTAAAGAAGATGGAAA
CATTCTCGGACACAAACTGGAGTACAACTATAACTCACACAATGTATACATCACGGCAGACAAACAAAAG
AATGGAATCAAAGCTAACTTCAAAATTCGCCACAACATTGAAGATGGCTCCGTTCAACTAGCAGACCATT
ATCAACAAAATACTCCAATTGGCGATGGCCCTGTCCTTTTACCAGACAACCATTACCTGTCCACACAATC
TGCCCTTTCGAAAGATCCCAACGAAAAGCGTGACCACATGGTCCTTCTTGAGTTTGTAACTGCTGCTGGG
ATTACACATGGCATGGATGAGCTCTACAAATAAGGATCCAAACTCGAGTAAGGATCTCCAGGCATCAAAT
AAAACGAAAGGCTCAGTCGAAAGACTGGGCCTTTCGTTTTATCTGTTGTTTGTCGGTGAACGCTCTCTAC
TAGAGTCACACTGGCTCACCTTCGGGTGGGCCTTTCTGCGTTTATACCTAGGCTACAGCCGATAGTCTGG
AACAGCGCACTTACGGGTTGCTGCGCAACCCAAGTGCTACCGGCGCGGCAGCGTGACCCGTGTCGGCGGC
TCCAACGGCTCGCCATCGTCCAGAAAACACGGCTCATCGGGCATCGGCAGGCGCTGCTGCCCGCGCCGTT
CCCATTCCTCCGTTTCGGTCAAGGCTGGCAGGTCTGGTTCCATGCCCGGAATGCCGGGCTGGCTGGGCGG
CTCCTCGCCGGGGCCGGTCGGTAGTTGCTGCTCGCCCGGATACAGGGTCGGGATGCGGCGCAGGTCGCCA
TGCCCCAACAGCGATTCGTCCTGGTCGTCGTGATCAACCACCACGGCGGCACTGAACACCGACAGGCGCA
ACTGGTCGCGGGGCTGGCCCCACGCCACGCGGTCATTGACCACGTAGGCCAACACGGTGCCGGGGCCGTT
GAGCTTCACGACGGAGATCCAGCGCTCGGCCACCAAGTCCTTGACTGCGTATTGGACCGTCCGCAAAGAA
CGTCCGATGAGCTTGGAAAGTGTCTTCTGGCTGACCACCACGGCGTTCTGGTGGCCCATCTGCGCCACGA
GGTGATGCAGCAGCATTGCCGCCGTGGGTTTCCTCGCAATAAGCCCGGCCCACGCCTCATGCGCTTTGCG
TTCCGTTTGCACCCAGTGACCGGGCTTGTTCTTGGCTTGAATGCCGATTTCTCTGGACTGCGTGGCCATG
CTTATCTCCATGCGGTAGGGGTGCCGCACGGTTGCGGCACCATGCGCAATCAGCTGCAACTTTTCGGCAG
CGCGACAACAATTATGCGTTGCGTAAAAGTGGCAGTCAATTACAGATTTTCTTTAACCTACGCAATGAGC
TATTGCGGGGGGTGCCGCAATGAGCTGTTGCGTACCCCCCTTTTTTAAGTTGTTGATTTTTAAGTCTTTC
GCATTTCGCCCTATATCTAGTTCTTTGGTGCCCAAAGAAGGGCACCCCTGCGGGGTTCCCCCACGCCTTC
GGCGCGGCTCCCCCTCCGGCAAAAAGTGGCCCCTCCGGGGCTTGTTGATCGACTGCGCGGCCTTCGGCCT
TGCCCAAGGTGGCGCTGCCCCCTTGGAACCCCCGCACTCGCCGCCGTGAGGCTCGGGGGGCAGGCGGGCG
GGCTTCGCCCTTCGACTGCCCCCACTCGCATAGGCTTGGGTCGTTCCAGGCGCGTCAAGGCCAAGCCGCT
GCGCGGTCGCTGCGCGAGCCTTGACCCGCCTTCCACTTGGTGTCCAACCGGCAAGCGAAGCGCGCAGGCC
GCAGGCCGGAGGCACTAGTGCTTGGATTCTCACCAATAAAAAACGCCCGGCGGCAACCGAGCGTTCTGAA
CAAATCCAGATGGAGTTCTGAGGTCATTACTGGATCTATCAACAGGAGTCCAAGCGAGCTCGTAAACTTG
GTCTGACAGTTACCAATGCTTAATCAGTGAGGCACCTATCTCAGCGATCTGTCTATTTCGTTCATCCATA
GTTGCCTGACTCCCCGTCGTGTAGATAACTACGATACGGGAGGGCTTACCATCTGGCCCCAGTGCTGCAA
TGATACCGCGAGACCCACGCTCACCGGCTCCAGATTTATCAGCAATAAACCAGCCAGCCGGAAGGGCCGA
GCGCAGAAGTGGTCCTGCAACTTTATCCGCCTCCATCCAGTCTATTAATTGTTGCCGGGAAGCTAGAGTA
AGTAGTTCGCCAGTTAATAGTTTGCGCAACGTTGTTGCCATTGCTACAGGCATCGTGGTGTCACGCTCGT
CGTTTGGTATGGCTTCATTCAGCTCCGGTTCCCAACGATCAAGGCGAGTTACATGATCCCCCATGTTGTG
CAAAAAAGCGGTTAGCTCCTTCGGTCCTCCGATCGTTGTCAGAAGTAAGTTGGCCGCAGTGTTATCACTC
ATGGTTATGGCAGCACTGCATAATTCTCTTACTGTCATGCCATCCGTAAGATGCTTTTCTGTGACTGGTG
AGTACTCAACCAAGTCATTCTGAGAATAGTGTATGCGGCGACCGAGTTGCTCTTGCCCGGCGTCAATACG
GGATAATACCGCGCCACATAGCAGAACTTTAAAAGTGCTCATCATTGGAAAACGTTCTTCGGGGCGAAAA
CTCTCAAGGATCTTACCGCTGTTGAGATCCAGTTCGATGTAACCCACTCGTGCACCCAACTGATCTTCAG
CATCTTTTACTTTCACCAGCGTTTCTGGGTGAGCAAAAACAGGAAGGCAAAATGCCGCAAAAAAGGGAAT
AAGGGCGACACGGAAATGTTGAATACTCATACTCTTCCTTTTTCAATATTATTGAAGCATTTATCAGGGT
TATTGTCTCATGAGCGGATACATATTTGAATGTATTTAGAAAAATAAACAAATAGGGGTTCCGCGCACAT
TTCCCCGAAAAGTGCCACCT
